Addgene plasmid #229342: pXTK105 [Term_tetR_PartType7]
Purpose: XanthoMoClo Golden Gate Part Plasmid for cloning, contains Term_tetR_PartType7
Depositing lab: Michael Springer. Depositing organization: Harvard Medical School. Publication: XanthoMoClo horizontal line A Robust Modular Cloning Genetic Toolkit for the Genera Xanthobacter and Roseixanthobacter. Soltysiak MPM, Ory ALH, Lee AD, Christophersen CE, Jalihal AP, Springer M. ACS Synth Biol. 2025 Apr 18;14(4):1173-1190. doi: 10.1021/acssynbio.4c00806. Epub 2025 Mar 13. PubMed 40080684.
Backbone
  Vector backbone: pXTK
  Vector type: Bacterial Expression
Growth in bacteria
  Bacterial resistance: Ampicillin, 100 μg/mL
  Growth temperature: 37°C
  Growth strain: DH5alpha
  Copy number: Low Copy
Gene/Insert
  Gene/Insert name: tetR Terminator (alt name: Term_tetR_PartType7)
  Species: Synthetic
  Cloning method: Restriction Enzyme; 5′ cloning site unknown (unknown if destroyed)
Terms and licenses: Academic/Nonprofit Terms; Industry Terms: Not Available to Industry
How to cite: pXTK105 [Term_tetR_PartType7] was a gift from Michael Springer (Addgene plasmid # 229342 ; http://n2t.net/addgene:229342 ; RRID:Addgene_229342)
