[The description below was written by a language model from this plasmid's Addgene catalogue record and pLannotate feature annotations shown in this document.]
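Description:
pXTK105 [Term_tetR_PartType7] is a small (about 1.9 kb) Golden Gate part plasmid from the XanthoMoClo modular cloning toolkit, which was developed for genetic engineering of the bacterial genera Xanthobacter and Roseixanthobacter. It is built on the pXTK backbone and catalogued as a bacterial expression vector. In practice it serves as a storage and donor plasmid for a single standardized part, not as an expression construct in its own right. It is propagated in E. coli under ampicillin selection, provided by a TEM-type beta-lactamase gene (bla) driven by its native AmpR promoter. Replication relies on a ColE1/pMB1/pUC-family origin. The catalogue lists the plasmid as low copy, whereas the automated annotation describes this origin family as high copy; the record does not resolve that difference.

The payload is a synthetic transcriptional terminator part named the tetR terminator, formatted as a "Part Type 7" module. In modular cloning schemes, the part type designates the position a fragment occupies in a hierarchical assembly. Type IIS restriction digestion releases the part with defined overhangs so that it ligates in order with neighbouring parts. The specific enzyme sites and overhangs are not stated in the record. The feature table does not annotate the tetR terminator itself. Apart from the origin and resistance cassette, the only element it detects is a short bacteriophage fd terminator immediately downstream of bla, and the record does not say whether this belongs to the backbone or to the part. The unannotated interval between the origin and the AmpR promoter may hold the insert, but this is not confirmed. The plasmid is used as a source of a terminator element when assembling multi-part constructs with the toolkit.
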