Features (pLannotate 1.2.2; 4 found; start..end, strand, type, name):
      1..589     +  rep_origin     ori: high-copy-number ColE1/pMB1/pBR322/pUC origin of replication
    852..943     +  promoter       AmpR promoter: bla
    944..1801    +  CDS            bla: BLAT_ECOLX - Experimental evidence at protein level: Swiss-Prot protein existence level 1. TEM-type are the most prevalent beta-lactamases in enterobacteria; they hydrolyze the beta-lactam bond in susceptible beta-lactam antibiotics, thus conferring resistance to penicillins and cephalosporins. TEM-3 and TEM-4 are capable of hydrolyzing cefotaxime and ceftazidime. TEM-5 is capable of hydrolyzing ceftazidime. TEM-6 is capable of hydrolyzing ceftazidime and aztreonam. TEM-8/CAZ-2, TEM- 16/CAZ-7 and TEM-24/CAZ-6 are markedly active against ceftazidime. IRT- 4 shows resistance to beta-lactamase in
   1808..1847    +  terminator     fd terminator: central terminator from bacteriophage fd (Otsuka and Kunisawa, 1982)
>Addgene plasmid #229342 | pXTK105 [Term_tetR_PartType7] | addgene full sequence | sequence record 464825 | Addgene NGS Result
TTGAGATCCTTTTTTTCTGCGCGTAATCTGCTGCTTGCAAACAAAAAAACCACCGCTACCAGCGGTGGTT
TGTTTGCCGGATCAAGAGCTACCAACTCTTTTTCCGAAGGTAACTGGCTTCAGCAGAGCGCAGATACCAA
ATACTGTTCTTCTAGTGTAGCCGTAGTTAGGCCACCACTTCAAGAACTCTGTAGCACCGCCTACATACCT
CGCTCTGCTAATCCTGTTACCAGTGGCTGCTGCCAGTGGCGATAAGTCGTGTCTTACCGGGTTGGACTCA
AGACGATAGTTACCGGATAAGGCGCAGCGGTCGGGCTGAACGGGGGGTTCGTGCACACAGCCCAGCTTGG
AGCGAACGACCTACACCGAACTGAGATACCTACAGCGTGAGCTATGAGAAAGCGCCACGCTTCCCGAAGG
GAGAAAGGCGGACAGGTATCCGGTAAGCGGCAGGGTCGGAACAGGAGAGCGCACGAGGGAGCTTCCAGGG
GGAAACGCCTGGTATCTTTATAGTCCTGTCGGGTTTCGCCACCTCTGACTTGAGCGTCGATTTTTGTGAT
GCTCGTCAGGGGGGCGGAGCCTATGGAAAAACGCCAGCAACGCGAGTCGGTCTCTATCCTCAGGACCGCT
GCCGGAGCGCAACCCACTCACTACAGCAGAGCCATGTAGACAACATCCCCTCCCCCTTTCCACCGCGTCA
GACGCCCGTAGCAGCCCGCTACGGGCTTTTTCATGCCCTGCCCTAGCGTCCAAGCCTCACGGCCGCGCTC
GGCCTCTCTGGCGGCCTTCTGGCGCTCGCTGTGAGACCAGAGTAGCCCGCCTAATGAGCGGGCTTTTTTT
TAATTCCCCTATTTGTTTATTTTTCTAAATACATTCAAATATGTATCCGCTCATGAGACAATAACCCTGA
TAAATGCTTCAATAATATTGAAAAAGGAAGAGTATGAGCATTCAGCATTTTCGTGTGGCGCTGATTCCGT
TTTTTGCGGCGTTTTGCCTGCCGGTGTTTGCGCATCCGGAAACCCTGGTGAAAGTGAAAGATGCGGAAGA
TCAACTGGGTGCGCGCGTGGGCTATATTGAACTGGATCTGAACAGCGGCAAAATTCTGGAATCTTTTCGT
CCGGAAGAACGTTTTCCGATGATGAGCACCTTTAAAGTGCTGCTGTGCGGTGCGGTTCTGAGCCGTGTGG
ATGCGGGCCAGGAACAACTGGGCCGTCGTATTCATTATAGCCAGAACGATCTGGTGGAATATAGCCCGGT
GACCGAAAAACATCTGACCGATGGCATGACCGTGCGTGAACTGTGCAGCGCGGCGATTACCATGAGCGAT
AACACCGCGGCGAACCTGCTGCTGACGACCATTGGCGGTCCGAAAGAACTGACCGCGTTTCTGCATAACA
TGGGCGATCATGTGACCCGTCTGGATCGTTGGGAACCGGAACTGAACGAAGCGATTCCGAACGATGAACG
TGATACCACCATGCCGGCAGCAATGGCGACCACCCTGCGTAAACTGCTGACGGGTGAGCTGCTGACCCTG
GCAAGCCGCCAGCAACTGATTGATTGGATGGAAGCGGATAAAGTGGCGGGTCCGCTGCTGCGTAGCGCGC
TGCCGGCTGGCTGGTTTATTGCGGATAAAAGCGGTGCGGGCGAACGTGGCAGCCGTGGCATTATTGCGGC
GCTGGGCCCGGATGGTAAACCGAGCCGTATTGTGGTGATTTATACCACCGGCAGCCAGGCGACGATGGAT
GAACGTAACCGTCAGATTGCGGAAATTGGCGCGAGCCTGATTAAACATTGGTAAACCGATACAATTAAAG
GCTCCTTTTGGAGCCTTTTTTTTTGGACGACCCTTGTCAGATCAAAGGATCTTC
